Addgene plasmid #81168: pET29NK-LGK/mGFPmut3
Purpose: GFP fusion to levoglucosan kinase
Depositing lab: Timothy Whitehead. Depositing organization: Michigan State University. Publication: An Automated Data-Driven Pipeline for Improving Heterologous Enzyme Expression. Wrenbeck EE, Bedewitz MA, Klesmith JR, Noshin S, Barry CS, Whitehead TA. ACS Synth Biol. 2019 Mar 15;8(3):474-481. doi: 10.1021/acssynbio.8b00486. Epub 2019 Feb 8. PubMed 30721031.
Backbone
  Vector backbone: pET29NK
  Backbone manufacturer: pET29b Derivative
  Backbone size w/o insert (bp): 5961
  Total vector size (bp): 7278
  Modifications to backbone: After the XhoI site, mGFPmut3 is cloned in-frame. After mGFPmut3 is the His6x tag, stop codon and then the BbvCI nicking site.
  Vector type: Bacterial Expression
Growth in bacteria
  Bacterial resistance: Kanamycin, 50 μg/mL
  Growth temperature: 37°C
  Growth strain: DH5alpha
  Copy number: High Copy
Gene/Insert
  Gene/Insert name: Levoglucosan kinase wild-type (alt name: B3VI55_LIPST)
  Species: Synthetic; Lipomyces starkeyi
  Insert size (bp): 1317
  GenBank ID: ACE79748.1 EU751287.1
  Promoter: T7
  Tag / fusion protein: mGFPmut3 (C terminal on backbone); His6x (C terminal on backbone)
  Cloning method: Restriction Enzyme; 5′ cloning site NdeI (not destroyed); 3′ cloning site XhoI (not destroyed)
  Sequencing primers: 5′ T7; 3′ T7Term
Terms and licenses: Academic/Nonprofit Terms; Industry Terms: Not Available to Industry
How to cite: pET29NK-LGK/mGFPmut3 was a gift from Timothy Whitehead (Addgene plasmid # 81168 ; http://n2t.net/addgene:81168 ; RRID:Addgene_81168)
