[The description below was written by a language model from this plasmid's Addgene catalogue record and pLannotate feature annotations shown in this document.]
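Description:
pET29NK-LGK/mGFPmut3 is a 7,278 bp bacterial expression plasmid built on pET29NK, a pET29b derivative, for producing levoglucosan kinase (LGK) from the yeast Lipomyces starkeyi as a fusion to a green fluorescent protein. It replicates in E. coli from a ColE1/pMB1-type origin and is selected with kanamycin through an aph(3')-Ia resistance gene. The record lists it as high copy, although the annotation also shows the pBR322-derived bom region and the rop gene, which normally moderates copy number. An f1 phage origin is present as well, allowing single-stranded DNA production.

The wild-type LGK coding sequence (a synthetic gene of 1,317 bp) sits between retained NdeI and XhoI sites, downstream of a T7 promoter, a lac operator and the T7 gene 10 ribosome binding site. A plasmid-borne lacI gene supplies repressor, so expression is IPTG-inducible in hosts that provide T7 RNA polymerase, and a T7 terminator closes the unit. Immediately after XhoI, the backbone supplies mGFPmut3 in frame, followed by a 6xHis tag, a stop codon and a BbvCI nicking site. The automated feature table does not annotate the LGK insert, which falls in the unannotated interval after the RBS. It labels the fluorescent protein reading frame "hfriFP", but this position matches the mGFPmut3 described in the catalogue entry, so the label is probably a database mis-hit. Short TcR and SET1 fragment calls appear to be backbone remnants rather than functional parts.

The C-terminal GFP gives a fluorescence readout of fusion protein levels, in keeping with the associated work on improving heterologous enzyme expression, and the His tag permits affinity purification. The nicking site and f1 origin would suit template preparation for mutagenesis, though the record does not state this use.
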