Features (pLannotate 1.2.2; 19 found; start..end, strand, type, name):
     12..467     +  rep_origin     f1 ori (sequence partly withheld): f1 bacteriophage origin of replication; arrow indicates direction of (+) strand synthesis
    494..551     +  promoter       AmpR promoter (fragment): bla
    560..1375    -  CDS            KanR: aminoglycoside phosphotransferase; aph(3')-Ia; confers resistance to kanamycin in bacteria or G418 (Geneticin®) in eukaryotes
   1497..2085    +  rep_origin     ori: high-copy-number ColE1/pMB1/pBR322/pUC origin of replication
   2271..2413    -  misc_feature   bom: basis of mobility region from pBR322
   2515..2706    -  CDS            rop: Rop protein, which maintains plasmids at low copy number; rop
   2723..3103    +  CDS            YPB1_ECOLX: Protein predicted: Swiss-Prot protein existence level 4. From Escherichia coli.
   3175..3466    -  CDS            TcR (fragment): tetracycline efflux protein; tet; confers resistance to tetracycline
   3481..3502    -  protein_bind   CAP binding site: CAP binding activates transcription in the presence of cAMP. E. coli catabolite activator protein
   3515..4597    -  CDS            lacI: lac repressor; lacI; The lac repressor binds to the lac operator to inhibit transcription in E. coli. This inhibition can be relieved by adding lactose or isopropyl-β-D-thiogalactopyranoside (IPTG).
   4598..4675    -  promoter       lacI promoter: lacI
   4683..4962    -  CDS            TcR (fragment): tetracycline efflux protein; tet; confers resistance to tetracycline
   4988..5006    +  promoter       T7 promoter: promoter for bacteriophage T7 RNA polymerase
   5007..5031    +  protein_bind   lac operator: The lac repressor binds to the lac operator to inhibit transcription in E. coli. This inhibition can be relieved by adding lactose or isopropyl-β-D-thiogalactopyranoside (IPTG). lac repressor encoded by lacI
   5046..5068    +  RBS            RBS: efficient ribosome binding site from bacteriophage T7 gene 10 (Olins and Rangwala, 1989)
   6399..7109    +  CDS            hfriFP: hfriFP is a fluorescent protein published in 2013, derived from Herbaspirillum frisingense.
   7110..7127    +  CDS            6xHis: 6xHis affinity tag
   7149..7198    +  CDS            SET1 (fragment): solubility-enhancement tag derived from T7 phage gene 10B
   7206..7253    +  terminator     T7 terminator: transcription terminator for bacteriophage T7 RNA polymerase
>Addgene plasmid #81168 | pET29NK-LGK/mGFPmut3 | depositor full sequence | sequence record 154222 | pET29NK-LGK/mGFPmut3 sequence 7278 bps
TGGCGAATGGG
[124 nt withheld, positions 12-135]
C
[91 nt withheld, positions 137-227]
A
[49 nt withheld, positions 229-277]
CCTTTGACGTTGGAGTCCACGTTCTTT
[37 nt withheld, positions 305-341]
ACCCTATCTCGGTCTATTCTTTTGATTTATAAGGGATTTTGCCGATTTCGGCCTATTGGTTAAAAAATGA
GCTGATTTAACAAAAATTTAACGCGAATTTTAACAAAATATTAACGTTTACAATTTCAGGTGGCACTTTT
CGGGGAAATGTGCGCGGAACCCCTATTTGTTTATTTTTCTAAATACATTCAAATATGTATCCGCTCATGA
ATTAATTCTTAGAAAAACTCATCGAGCATCAAATGAAACTGCAATTTATTCATATCAGGATTATCAATAC
CATATTTTTGAAAAAGCCGTTTCTGTAATGAAGGAGAAAACTCACCGAGGCAGTTCCATAGGATGGCAAG
ATCCTGGTATCGGTCTGCGATTCCGACTCGTCCAACATCAATACAACCTATTAATTTCCCCTCGTCAAAA
ATAAGGTTATCAAGTGAGAAATCACCATGAGTGACGACTGAATCCGGTGAGAATGGCAAAAGTTTATGCA
TTTCTTTCCAGACTTGTTCAACAGGCCAGCCATTACGCTCGTCATCAAAATCACTCGCATCAACCAAACC
GTTATTCATTCGTGATTGCGCCTGAGCGAGACGAAATACGCGATCGCTGTTAAAAGGACAATTACAAACA
GGAATCGAATGCAACCGGCGCAGGAACACTGCCAGCGCATCAACAATATTTTCACCTGAATCAGGATATT
CTTCTAATACCTGGAATGCTGTTTTCCCGGGGATCGCAGTGGTGAGTAACCATGCATCATCAGGAGTACG
GATAAAATGCTTGATGGTCGGAAGAGGCATAAATTCCGTCAGCCAGTTTAGTCTGACCATCTCATCTGTA
ACATCATTGGCAACGCTACCTTTGCCATGTTTCAGAAACAACTCTGGCGCATCGGGCTTCCCATACAATC
GATAGATTGTCGCACCTGATTGCCCGACATTATCGCGAGCCCATTTATACCCATATAAATCAGCATCCAT
GTTGGAATTTAATCGCGGCCTAGAGCAAGACGTTTCCCGTTGAATATGGCTCATAACACCCCTTGTATTA
CTGTTTATGTAAGCAGACAGTTTTATTGTTCATGACCAAAATCCCTTAACGTGAGTTTTCGTTCCACTGA
GCGTCAGACCCCGTAGAAAAGATCAAAGGATCTTCTTGAGATCCTTTTTTTCTGCGCGTAATCTGCTGCT
TGCAAACAAAAAAACCACCGCTACCAGCGGTGGTTTGTTTGCCGGATCAAGAGCTACCAACTCTTTTTCC
GAAGGTAACTGGCTTCAGCAGAGCGCAGATACCAAATACTGTCCTTCTAGTGTAGCCGTAGTTAGGCCAC
CACTTCAAGAACTCTGTAGCACCGCCTACATACCTCGCTCTGCTAATCCTGTTACCAGTGGCTGCTGCCA
GTGGCGATAAGTCGTGTCTTACCGGGTTGGACTCAAGACGATAGTTACCGGATAAGGCGCAGCGGTCGGG
CTGAACGGGGGGTTCGTGCACACAGCCCAGCTTGGAGCGAACGACCTACACCGAACTGAGATACCTACAG
CGTGAGCTATGAGAAAGCGCCACGCTTCCCGAAGGGAGAAAGGCGGACAGGTATCCGGTAAGCGGCAGGG
TCGGAACAGGAGAGCGCACGAGGGAGCTTCCAGGGGGAAACGCCTGGTATCTTTATAGTCCTGTCGGGTT
TCGCCACCTCTGACTTGAGCGTCGATTTTTGTGATGCTCGTCAGGGGGGCGGAGCCTATGGAAAAACGCC
AGCAACGCGGCCTTTTTACGGTTCCTGGCCTTTTGCTGGCCTTTTGCTCACATGTTCTTTCCTGCGTTAT
CCCCTGATTCTGTGGATAACCGTATTACCGCCTTTGAGTGAGCTGATACCGCTCGCCGCAGCCGAACGAC
CGAGCGCAGCGAGTCAGTGAGCGAGGAAGCGGAAGAGCGCCTGATGCGGTATTTTCTCCTTACGCATCTG
TGCGGTATTTCACACCGCATATATGGTGCACTCTCAGTACAATCTGCTCTGATGCCGCATAGTTAAGCCA
GTATACACTCCGCTATCGCTACGTGACTGGGTCATGGCTGCGCCCCGACACCCGCCAACACCCGCTGACG
CGCCCTGACGGGCTTGTCTGCTCCCGGCATCCGCTTACAGACAAGCTGTGACCGTCTCCGGGAGCTGCAT
GTGTCAGAGGTTTTCACCGTCATCACCGAAACGCGCGAGGCAGCTGCGGTAAAGCTCATCAGCGTGGTCG
TGAAGCGATTCACAGATGTCTGCCTGTTCATCCGCGTCCAGCTCGTTGAGTTTCTCCAGAAGCGTTAATG
TCTGGCTTCTGATAAAGCGGGCCATGTTAAGGGCGGTTTTTTCCTGTTTGGTCACTGATGCCTCCGTGTA
AGGGGGATTTCTGTTCATGGGGGTAATGATACCGATGAAACGAGAGAGGATGCTCACGATACGGGTTACT
GATGATGAACATGCCCGGTTACTGGAACGTTGTGAGGGTAAACAACTGGCGGTATGGATGCGGCGGGACC
AGAGAAAAATCACTCAGGGTCAATGCCAGCGCTTCGTTAATACAGATGTAGGTGTTCCACAGGGTAGCCA
GCAGCATCCTGCGATGCAGATCCGGAACATAATGGTGCAGGGCGCTGACTTCCGCGTTTCCAGACTTTAC
GAAACACGGAAACCGAAGACCATTCATGTTGTTGCTCAGGTCGCAGACGTTTTGCAGCAGCAGTCGCTTC
ACGTTCGCTCGCGTATCGGTGATTCATTCTGCTAACCAGTAAGGCAACCCCGCCAGCCTAGCCGGGTCCT
CAACGACAGGAGCACGATCATGCGCACCCGTGGGGCCGCCATGCCGGCGATAATGGCCTGCTTCTCGCCG
AAACGTTTGGTGGCGGGACCAGTGACGAAGGCTTGAGCGAGGGCGTGCAAGATTCCGAATACCGCAAGCG
ACAGGCCGATCATCGTCGCGCTCCAGCGAAAGCGGTCCTCGCCGAAAATGACCCAGAGCGCTGCCGGCAC
CTGTCCTACGAGTTGCATGATAAAGAAGACAGTCATAAGTGCGGCGACGATAGTCATGCCCCGCGCCCAC
CGGAAGGAGCTGACTGGGTTGAAGGCTCTCAAGGGCATCGGTCGAGATCCCGGTGCCTAATGAGTGAGCT
AACTTACATTAATTGCGTTGCGCTCACTGCCCGCTTTCCAGTCGGGAAACCTGTCGTGCCAGCTGCATTA
ATGAATCGGCCAACGCGCGGGGAGAGGCGGTTTGCGTATTGGGCGCCAGGGTGGTTTTTCTTTTCACCAG
TGAGACGGGCAACAGCTGATTGCCCTTCACCGCCTGGCCCTGAGAGAGTTGCAGCAAGCGGTCCACGCTG
GTTTGCCCCAGCAGGCGAAAATCCTGTTTGATGGTGGTTAACGGCGGGATATAACATGAGCTGTCTTCGG
TATCGTCGTATCCCACTACCGAGATGTCCGCACCAACGCGCAGCCCGGACTCGGTAATGGCGCGCATTGC
GCCCAGCGCCATCTGATCGTTGGCAACCAGCATCGCAGTGGGAACGATGCCCTCATTCAGCATTTGCATG
GTTTGTTGAAAACCGGACATGGCACTCCAGTCGCCTTCCCGTTCCGCTATCGGCTGAATTTGATTGCGAG
TGAGATATTTATGCCAGCCAGCCAGACGCAGACGCGCCGAGACAGAACTTAATGGGCCCGCTAACAGCGC
GATTTGCTGGTGACCCAATGCGACCAGATGCTCCACGCCCAGTCGCGTACCGTCTTCATGGGAGAAAATA
ATACTGTTGATGGGTGTCTGGTCAGAGACATCAAGAAATAACGCCGGAACATTAGTGCAGGCAGCTTCCA
CAGCAATGGCATCCTGGTCATCCAGCGGATAGTTAATGATCAGCCCACTGACGCGTTGCGCGAGAAGATT
GTGCACCGCCGCTTTACAGGCTTCGACGCCGCTTCGTTCTACCATCGACACCACCACGCTGGCACCCAGT
TGATCGGCGCGAGATTTAATCGCCGCGACAATTTGCGACGGCGCGTGCAGGGCCAGACTGGAGGTGGCAA
CGCCAATCAGCAACGACTGTTTGCCCGCCAGTTGTTGTGCCACGCGGTTGGGAATGTAATTCAGCTCCGC
CATCGCCGCTTCCACTTTTTCCCGCGTTTTCGCAGAAACGTGGCTGGCCTGGTTCACCACGCGGGAAACG
GTCTGATAAGAGACACCGGCATACTCTGCGACATCGTATAACGTTACTGGTTTCACATTCACCACCCTGA
ATTGACTCTCTTCCGGGCGCTATCATGCCATACCGCGAAAGGTTTTGCGCCATTCGATGGTGTCCGGGAT
CTCGACGCTCTCCCTTATGCGACTCCTGCATTAGGAAGCAGCCCAGTAGTAGGTTGAGGCCGTTGAGCAC
CGCCGCCGCAAGGAATGGTGCATGCAAGGAGATGGCGCCCAACAGTCCCCCGGCCACGGGGCCTGCCACC
ATACCCACGCCGAAACAAGCGCTCATGAGCCCGAAGTGGCGAGCCCGATCTTCCCCATCGGTGATGTCGG
CGATATAGGCGCCAGCAACCGCACCTGTGGCGCCGGTGATGCCGGCCACGATGCGTCCGGCGTAGAGGAT
CGAGATCGATCTCGATCCCGCGAAATTAATACGACTCACTATAGGGGAATTGTGAGCGGATAACAATTCC
CCTCTAGAAATAATTTTGTTTAACTTTAAGAAGGAGATATACATATGCCGATTGCGACCTCAACGGGTGA
TAATGTTCTGGACTTTACGGTTCTGGGCCTGAATAGCGGTACGAGTATGGATGGTATTGACTGCGCACTG
TGTCATTTCTATCAGAAAACCCCGGATGCTCCGATGGAATTTGAACTGCTGGAATACGGCGAAGTTCCGC
TGGCGCAGCCGATTAAACAACGTGTCATGCGCATGATCCTGGAAGATACCACGAGCCCGTCTGAACTGTC
AGAAGTCAACGTGATTCTGGGTGAACATTTTGCGGATGCCGTCCGTCAGTTCGCGGCCGAACGCAATGTG
GATCTGTCAACCATTGACGCAATCGCTTCGCACGGCCAGACGATTTGGCTGCTGAGTATGCCGGAAGAAG
GTCAAGTGAAATCCGCCCTGACCATGGCAGAAGGCGCTATCCTGGCGAGTCGTACGGGTATTACCTCCAT
CACGGATTTCCGTATTTCCGACCAGGCAGCTGGTCGTCAAGGTGCACCGCTGATCGCATTTTTCGATGCT
CTGCTGCTGCATCACCCGACCAAACTGCGCGCGTGCCAGAACATTGGCGGTATCGCCAATGTGTGTTTTA
TTCCGCCGGATGTTGACGGCCGTCGCACCGATGAATATTACGATTTTGACACGGGTCCGGGCAACGTGTT
CATCGACGCAGTGGTTCGTCATTTTACCAATGGTGAACAGGAATATGATAAAGACGGTGCTATGGGCAAA
CGCGGTAAAGTCGATCAGGAACTGGTGGATGACTTTCTGAAAATGCCGTATTTCCAACTGGACCCGCCGA
AAACCACGGGCCGTGAAGTTTTTCGCGATACCCTGGCACATGACCTGATTCGTCGCGCGGAAGCCAAAGG
TCTGAGCCCGGATGACATCGTGGCCACCACGACCCGTATTACGGCACAGGCTATCGTTGATCACTATCGT
CGCTACGCGCCGTCACAAGAAATTGACGAAATCTTCATGTGCGGCGGTGGCGCCTATAACCCGAATATTG
TGGAATTTATCCAGCAATCGTACCCGAACACCAAAATTATGATGCTGGATGAAGCAGGTGTCCCGGCAGG
TGCAAAAGAAGCGATTACGTTCGCCTGGCAGGGCATGGAAGCCCTGGTTGGTCGTAGCATCCCGGTTCCG
ACCCGTGTCGAAACGCGCCAGCACTATGTGCTGGGCAAAGTTAGCCCGGGTCTGAATTACCGCTCTGTGA
TGAAAAAAGGCATGGCATTTGGTGGCGATGCTCAGCAACTGCCGTGGGTTTCTGAAATGATCGTGAAGAA
AAAAGGCAAAGTTATCACCAACAACTGGGCGCTCGAGCGTAAAGGAGAAGAACTTTTCACTGGAGTTGTC
CCAATTCTTGTTGAATTAGATGGTGATGTTAATGGGCACAAATTTTCTGTCAGTGGAGAGGGTGAAGGTG
ATGCAACATACGGAAAACTTACCCTTAAATTTATTTGCACTACTGGAAAACTACCTGTTCCATGGCCAAC
ACTTGTCACTACTTTCGGTTATGGTGTTCAATGCTTTGCGAGATACCCAGATCACATGAAACAGCATGAC
TTTTTCAAGAGTGCCATGCCCGAAGGTTATGTACAGGAAAGAACTATATTTTTCAAAGATGACGGGAACT
ACAAGACACGTGCTGAAGTCAAGTTTGAAGGTGATACCCTTGTTAATAGAATCGAGTTAAAAGGTATTGA
TTTTAAAGAAGATGGAAACATTCTTGGACACAAATTGGAATACAACTATAACTCACACAATGTATACATC
ATGGCAGACAAACAAAAGAATGGAATCAAAGTTAACTTCAAAATTAGACACAACATTGAAGATGGAAGCG
TTCAACTAGCAGACCATTATCAACAAAATACTCCAATTGGCGATGGCCCTGTCCTTTTACCAGACAACCA
TTACCTGTCCACACAATCTAAACTTTCGAAAGATCCCAACGAAAAGAGAGACCACATGGTCCTTCTTGAG
TTTGTAACAGCTGCTGGGATTACACATGGCATGGATGAACTATACAAACACCATCACCATCACCATTAAC
CTCAGCAATGAGATCCGGCTGCTAACAAAGCCCGAAAGGAAGCTGAGTTGGCTGCTGCCACCGCTGAGCA
ATAACTAGCATAACCCCTTGGGGCCTCTAAACGGGTCTTGAGGGGTTTTTTGCTGAAAGGAGGAACTATA
TCCGGAT
