>Addgene plasmid #81168 | pET29NK-LGK/mGFPmut3 | addgene partial sequence | sequence record 158374 | T7 5'-TAATACGACTCACTATAGGG-3'
GGGTGATAATGTTCTGGACTTTACGGTTCTGGGCCTGAATAGCGGTACGAGTATGGATGGTATTGACTGC
GCACTGTGTCATTTCTATCAGAAAACCCCGGATGCTCCGATGGAATTTGAACTGCTGGAATACGGCGAAG
TTCCGCTGGCGCAGCCGATTAAACAACGTGTCATGCGCATGATCCTGGAAGATACCACGAGCCCGTCTGA
ACTGTCAGAAGTCAACGTGATTCTGGGTGAACATTTTGCGGATGCCGTCCGTCAGTTCGCGGCCGAACGC
AATGTGGATCTGTCAACCATTGACGCAATCGCTTCGCACGGCCAGACGATTTGGCTGCTGAGTATGCCGG
AAGAAGGTCAAGTGAAATCCGCCCTGACCATGGCAGAAGGCGCTATCCTGGCGAGTCGTACGGGTATTAC
CTCCATCACGGATTTCCGTATTTCCGACCAGGCAGCTGGTCGTCAAGGTGCACCGCTGATCGCATTTTTC
GATGCTCTGCTGCTGCATCACCCGACCAAACTGCGCGCGTGCCAGAACATTGGCGGTATCGCCAATGTGT
GTTTTATTCCGCCGGATGTTGACGGCCGTCGCACCGATGAATATTACGATTTTGACACGGGTCCGGGCAA
CGTGTTCATCGACGCAGTGGTTCGTCATTTTACCAATGGTGAACAGGAATATGATAAAGACGGTGCTATG
GGCAAACGCGGTAAAGTCGATCA
