>Addgene plasmid #81168 | pET29NK-LGK/mGFPmut3 | addgene partial sequence | sequence record 159446 | GFP-F 5'-GGTCCTTCTTGAGTTTGTAAC-3'
ACTATACAAACACCATCACCATCACCATTAACCTCAGCAATGAGATCCGGCTGCTAACAAAGCCCGAAAG
GAAGCTGAGTTGGCTGCTGCCACCGCTGAGCAATAACTAGCATAACCCCTTGGGGCCTCTAAACGGGTCT
TGAGGGGTTTTTTGCTGAAAGGAGGAACTATATCCGGATTGGCGAATGGG
[124 nt withheld, positions 191-314]
C
[91 nt withheld, positions 316-406]
A
[49 nt withheld, positions 408-456]
CCTTTGACGTTGGAGTCCACGTTCTTT
[37 nt withheld, positions 484-520]
ACCCTATCTCGGTCTATTCTTTTGATTTATAAGGGATTTTGCCGATTTCGGCCTATTGGTTAAAAAATGA
GCTGATTTAACAAAAATTTAACGCGAATTTTAACAAAATATTAACGCTTACAATTTAGGTGGCACTTTTC
GGGGAAATGTGCGCGGAACCCCTATTTGTTTATTTTTCTAAATACATTCAAATATGTATCCGCTCATGAA
TTAATTCTTAGAAAAACTCATCGAGCATCAAATGAAACTGCAATTTATTCATATCAGGATTATCAATACC
ATATTTTTGAAAAAGCCGTTTCTGTAATGAAGGAGAAAACTCACCGAGGCAGTTCCATAGGATGGCAAGA
TCCTGGTATCGGTCTGCGATTCCGACTCGTCCAACATCAATACAACCTATTAATTTCCC
